>Addgene plasmid #159628 | RKS-Fzd7/8 subtype NGS Wnt | addgene full sequence | sequence record 313517 | Addgene NGS Result
TGTAGTCTTATGCAATACTCTTGTAGTCTTGCAACATGGTAACGATGAGTTAGCAACATGCCTTACAAGG
AGAGAAAAAGCACCGTGCATGCCGATTGGTGGAAGTAAGGTGGTACGATCGTGCCTTATTAGGAAGGCAA
CAGACGGGTCTGACATGGATTGGACGAACCACTGAATTGCCGCATTGCAGAGATATTGTATTTAAGTGCC
TAGCTCGATACATAAACGGGTCTCTCTGGTTAGACCAGATCTGAGCCTGGGAGCTCTCTGGCTAACTAGG
GAACCCACTGCTTAAGCCTCAATAAAGCTTGCCTTGAGTGCTTCAAGTAGTGTGTGCCCGTCTGTTGTGT
GACTCTGGTAACTAGAGATCCCTCAGACCCTTTTAGTCAGTGTGGAAAATCTCTAGCAGTGGCGCCCGAA
CAGGGACTTGAAAGCGAAAGGGAAACCAGAGGAGCTCTCTCGACGCAGGACTCGGCTTGCTGAAGCGCGC
ACGGCAAGAGGCGAGGGGCGGCGACTGGTGAGTACGCCAAAAATTTTGACTAGCGGAGGCTAGAAGGAGA
GAGATGGGTGCGAGAGCGTCAGTATTAAGCGGGGGAGAATTAGATCGCGATGGGAAAAAATTCGGTTAAG
GCCAGGGGGAAAGAAAAAATATAAATTAAAACATATAGTATGGGCAAGCAGGGAGCTAGAACGATTCGCA
GTTAATCCTGGCCTGTTAGAAACATCAGAAGGCTGTAGACAAATACTGGGACAGCTACAACCATCCCTTC
AGACAGGATCAGAAGAACTTAGATCATTATATAATACAGTAGCAACCCTCTATTGTGTGCATCAAAGGAT
AGAGATAAAAGACACCAAGGAAGCTTTAGACAAGATAGAGGAAGAGCAAAACAAAAGTAAGACCACCGCA
CAGCAAGCGGCCCTGATCTTCAGACCTGGAGGAGGAGATATGAGGGACAATTGGAGAAGTGAATTATATA
AATATAAAGTAGTAAAAATTGAACCATTAGGAGTAGCACCCACCAAGGCAAAGAGAAGAGTGGTGCAGAG
AGAAAAAAGAGCAGTGGGAATAGGAGCTTTGTTCCTTGGGTTCTTGGGAGCAGCAGGAAGCACTATGGGC
GCAGCGTCAATGACGCTGACGGTACAGGCCAGACAATTATTGTCTGGTATAGTGCAGCAGCAGAACAATT
TGCTGAGGGCTATTGAGGCGCAACAGCATCTGTTGCAACTCACAGTCTGGGGCATCAAGCAGCTCCAGGC
AAGAATCCTGGCTGTGGAAAGATACCTAAAGGATCAACAGCTCCTGGGGATTTGGGGTTGCTCTGGAAAA
CTCATTTGCACCACTGCTGTGCCTTGGAATGCTAGTTGGAGTAATGAATCTCTGGAACAGATTTGGAATC
ACACGACCTGGATGGAGTGGGACAGAGAAATTAACAATTACACAAGCTTAATACACTCCTTAATTGAAGA
ATCGCAAAACCAGCAAGAAAAGAATGAACAAGAATTATTGGAATTAGATAAATGGGCAAGTTTGTGGAAT
TGGTTTAACATAACAAATTGGCTGTGGTATATAAAATTATTCATAATGATAGTAGGAGGCTTGGTAGGTT
TAAGAATAGTTTTTGCTGTACTTTCTATAGTGAATAGAGTTAGGCAGGGATATTCACCATTATCGTTTCA
GACCCACCTCCCAACCCCGAGGGGACCCGACAGGCCCGAAGGAATAGAAGAAGAAGGTGGAGAGAGAGAC
AGAGACAGATCCATTCGATTAGTGAACGGATCTCGACGGTATCGGTTAACTTTTAAAAGAAAAGGGGGGA
TTGGGGGGTACAGTGCAGGGGAAAGAATAGTAGACATAATAGCAACAGACATACAAACTAAAGAATTACA
AAAACAAATTACAAAAATTCAAAATTTTATCGATTACGCGTCACTGGCATCTGAAGCACCACCAGCGAGC
GAGAGCTAGAGAGAAGGAAAGCCACCGACTTCACCGCCTCCGAGCTGCTCCGGGTCGCGGGTCTGCAGCG
TCTCCGGCCCTCCGCGCCTACAGCTCAAGCCACATCCGAAGGGGGAGGGAGCCGGGAGCTGCGCGCGGGG
CCGCTGGGGGGAGGGGTGGCACCGCCCACGCCGGGCGGCCACGAAGGGCGGGGCAGCGGGCGCGCGCCCG
GCGGGGGGAGGGGCCGCGCGCCGCGCCCGCTGGGAATTGGGGCCCTAGGGGGAGGGCGGAGGCGCCGACG
ACCGCGGCACTTACCGTTCGCGGCGTGGCGCCCGGTGGTCCCCAAGGGGAGGGAAGGGGGAGGCGGGGCG
AGGACAGTGACCGGAGTCTCCTCAGCGGTGGCTTTTCTGCTTGGCAGCCTCAGCGGCTGGCGCCAAAACC
GGACTCCGCCCACTTCCTCGCCCCTGCGGTGCGAGGGTGTGGAATCCTCCAGACGCTGGGGGAGGGGGAG
TTGGGAGCTTAAAAACTAGTACCCCTTTGGGACCACTTTCAGCAGCGAACTCTCCTGTACACCAGGGGTC
AGTTCCACAGACGCGGGCCAGGGGTGGGTCATTGCGGCGTGAACAATAATTTGACTAGAAGTTGATTCGG
GTGTTTCCGGAATTCCTAGCTGCAGTAACGCCATTTTGCAAGGCATGGAAAAATACCAAACCAAGAATAG
AGAAGTTCAGATCAAGGGCGGGTACATGAAAATAGCTAACGTTGGGCCAAACAGGATATCTGCGGTGAGC
AGTTTCGGCCCCGGCCCGGGGCCAAGAACAGATGGTCACCGCAGTTTCGGCCCCGGCCCGAGGCCAAGAA
CAGATGGTCCCCAGATATGGCCCAACCCTCAGCAGTTTCTTAAGACCCATCAGATGTTTCCAGGCTCCCC
CAAGGACCTGAAATGACCCTGCGCCTTATTTGAATTAACCAATCAGCCTGCTTCTCGCTTCTGTTCGCGC
GCTTCTGCTTCCCGAGCTCTATAAAAGAGCTCACAACCCCTCACTCGGCGCGCCAGTCCTCCGACAGACT
GAGTCGCCCGCTCGAGGCTAGCATGAAGACCATCATCGCCCTGAGCTACATCTTCTGCCTGGTGTTCGCC
GGATCCTCTGAACTGGGTACGCGTCTGATCAGGGCAGCATTAGACGGTAACAAAGACCGTGTTAAAGACC
TCATTGAAAATGGTGCTGACGTTAACGCGTCCCTTATGTCTGGGGCGACTCCGTTACACGCCGCCGCCAT
GAACGGCCACAAAGAGGTTGTGAAGTTACTGATCTCCAAGGGCGCAGATGTGAATGCTCAGTCCGTTGCG
GGTTCTACACCTCTGGATGCGGCGGCGTTTAGTGGACATAAAGAAGTGGTAAAACTGCTGATAAGTAAAG
GAGCAGACGTCAATGCTGTTAATGCGGCTGGATTGACCCCCCTACATGCTGCTGCTGATAATGGGCACAA
GGAAGTAGTGAAGTTGCTTATTTCTAAGGGGGCCGACGTAAATGCGAAAGCTGACCATGGCATGACTCCA
CTCCATTTCGCAGCACAGCGCGGTCATAAGGAAGTCGTTAAACTATTAATCAGCAAAGGTGCGGATTTGA
ACACCTCTGCCAAAGACGGTGCAACCCCGCTTGACATGGCGCGTGAATCTGGCAATGAGGAGGTTGTCAA
GCTCTTGGAAAAGCAACTCGAGGGAAGCGGTTCCGGAGGTTCTGGCTCCGGAAAAATGTATCACACTAAG
GGACAGGAAGGCAGCGTGTGCCTGAGGTCCTCTGACTGTGCATCTGGCCTGTGCTGCGCCAGACACTTTT
GGTCCAAAATCTGCAAGCCGGTTCTGAAAGAGGGCCAGGTGTGCACAAAGCATCGACGAAAGGGCAGCCA
TGGACTCGAGATCTTTCAGAGGTGCTACTGCGGGGAGGGTCTGTCTTGCAGAATCCAGAAAGATCATCAT
CAGGCCTCCAACTCCTCCCGCCTGCACACCTGCCAGCGACATGCGGCCGCGCATCATCACCACCATCACC
ACCATTAAGATCCCGGACCGCCTCTCCCTCCCCCCCCCTNAACGTTACTGGCCGAAGCCGCTTGGAATAA
GGCCGGTGTGCGTTTGTCTATATGTTATTTTCCACCATATTGCCGTCTTTTGGCAATGTGAGGGCCCGGA
AACCTGGCCCTGTCTTCTTGACGAGCATTCCTAGGGGTCTTTCCCCTCTCGCCAAAGGAATGCAAGGTCT
GTTGAATGTCGTGAAGGAAGCAGTTCCTCTGGAAGCTTCTTGAAGACAAACAACGTCTGTAGCGACCCTT
TGCAGGCAGCGGAACCCCCCACCTGGCGACAGGTGCCTCTGCGGCCAAAAGCCACGTGTATAAGATACAC
CTGCAAAGGCGGCACAACCCCAGTGCCACGTTGTGAGTTGGATAGTTGTGGAAAGAGTCAAATGGCTCTC
CTCAAGCGTATTCAACAAGGGGCTGAAGGATGCCCAGAAGGTACCCCATTGTATGGGATCTGATCTGGGG
CCTCGGTGCACATGCTTTACATGTGTTTAGTCGAGGTTAAAAAAACGTCTAGGCCCCCCGAACCACGGGG
ACGTGGTTTTCCTTTGAAAAACACGATGATAAGCTTGCCACAACCCTTATCGAGGCCACCATGGTGAGCA
AGGGCGAGGAGCTGTTCACCGGGGTGGTGCCCATCCTGGTCGAGCTGGACGGCGACGTAAACGGCCACAA
GTTCAGCGTGTCCGGCGAGGGCGAGGGCGATGCCACCTACGGCAAGCTGACCCTGAAGTTCATCTGCACC
ACCGGCAAGCTGCCCGTGCCCTGGCCCACCCTCGTGACCACCCTGACCTACGGCGTGCAGTGCTTCAGCC
GCTACCCCGACCACATGAAGCAGCACGACTTCTTCAAGTCCGCCATGCCCGAAGGCTACGTCCAGGAGCG
CACCATCTTCTTCAAGGACGACGGCAACTACAAGACCCGCGCCGAGGTGAAGTTCGAGGGCGACACCCTG
GTGAACCGCATCGAGCTGAAGGGCATCGACTTCAAGGAGGACGGCAACATCCTGGGGCACAAGCTGGAGT
ACAACTACAACAGCCACAACGTCTATATCATGGCCGACAAGCAGAAGAACGGCATCAAGGTGAACTTCAA
GATCCGCCACAACATCGAGGACGGCAGCGTGCAGCTCGCCGACCACTACCAGCAGAACACCCCCATCGGC
GACGGCCCCGTGCTGCTGCCCGACAACCACTACCTGAGCACCCAGTCCGCCCTGAGCAAAGACCCCAACG
AGAAGCGCGATCACATGGTCCTGCTGGAGTTCGTGACCGCCGCCGGGATCACTCTCGGCATGGACGAGCT
GTACAAGTGAATCTAGAGTCGACCGAGCATCTTACCGCCATTTATACCCATATTTGTTCTGTTTTTCTTG
ATTTGGGTATACATTTAAATGTTAATAGAACAAAATGGTGGGGCAATCATTTACATTTTTAGGGATATGT
AATTACTAGTTCAGGTGTATTGCCACAAGACAAACATGTTAAGAAACTTTCCCGTTATTTACGCTCTGTT
CCTGTTAATCAACCTCTGGATTACAAAATTTGTGAAAGATTGACTGATATTCTTAACTATGTTGCTCCTT
TTACGCTGTGTGGATATGCTGCTTTATAGCCTCTGTATCTAGCTATTGCTTCCCGTACGGCTTTCGTTTT
CTCCTCCTTGTATAAATCCTGGTTGCTGTCTCTTTTAGAGGAGTTGTGGCCCGTTGTCCGTCAACGTGGC
GTGGTGTGCTCTGTGTTTGCTGACGCAACCCCCACTGGCTGGGGCATTGCCACCACCTGTCAACTCCTTT
CTGGGACTTTCGCTTTCCCCCTCCCGATCGCCACGGCAGAACTCATCGCCGCCTGCCTTGCCCGCTGCTG
GACAGGGGCTAGGTTGCTGGGCACTGATAATTCCGTGGTGTTGTCATCGAATTCGGTACCTTTTTAAAAG
AAAAGGGGGGACTGGAAGGGCTAATTCACTCCCAACGAAGACAAGATATCATAACTTCGTATAGCATACA
TTATACGAAGTTATAATTTATTTGTGAAATTTGTGATGCTATTGCTTTATTTGTAACCATATGTTTATTT
GTGAAATTTGTGATGCTATTGCTTTATTTGTAACCATTGCTTTTTGCTTGTACTGGGTCTCTCTGGTTAG
ACCAGATCTGAGCCTGGGAGCTCTCTGGCTAACTAGGGAACCCACTGCTTAAGCCTCAATAAAGCTTGCC
TCGACCAGCCTCGACTGTGCCTTCTAGTTGCCAGCCATCTGTTGTTTGCCCCTCCCCCGTGCCTTCCTTG
ACCCTGGAAGGTGCCACTCCCACTGTCCTTTCCTAATAAAATGAGGAAATTGCATCGCATTGTCTGAGTA
GGTGTCATTCTATTCTGGGGGGTGGGGTGGGGCAGGACAGCAAGGGGGAGGATTGGGAAGACAATAGCAG
GCATGCTGGGGATGCGGTGGGCTCTATGGCCTGCAGCTGCATTAATGAATCGGCCAACGCGCGGGGAGAG
GCGGTTTGCGTATTGGGCGCTCTTCCGCTTCCTCGCTCACTGACTCGCTGCGCTCGGTCGTTCGGCTGCG
GCGAGCGGTATCAGCTCACTCAAAGGCGGTAATACGGTTATCCACAGAATCAGGGGATAACGCAGGAAAG
AACATGTGAGCAAAAGGCCAGCAAAAGGCCAGGAACCGTAAAAAGGCCGCGTTGCTGGCGTTTTTCCATA
GGCTCCGCCCCCCTGACGAGCATCACAAAAATCGACGCTCAAGTCAGAGGTGGCGAAACCCGACAGGACT
ATAAAGATACCAGGCGTTTCCCCCTGGAAGCTCCCTCGTGCGCTCTCCTGTTCCGACCCTGCCGCTTACC
GGATACCTGTCCGCCTTTCTCCCTTCGGGAAGCGTGGCGCTTTCTCATAGCTCACGCTGTAGGTATCTCA
GTTCGGTGTAGGTCGTTCGCTCCAAGCTGGGCTGTGTGCACGAACCCCCCGTTCAGCCCGACCGCTGCGC
CTTATCCGGTAACTATCGTCTTGAGTCCAACCCGGTAAGACACGACTTATCGCCACTGGCAGCAGCCACT
GGTAACAGGATTAGCAGAGCGAGGTATGTAGGCGGTGCTACAGAGTTCTTGAAGTGGTGGCCTAACTACG
GCTACACTAGAAGAACAGTATTTGGTATCTGCGCTCTGCTGAAGCCAGTTACCTTCGGAAAAAGAGTTGG
TAGCTCTTGATCCGGCAAACAAACCACCGCTGGTAGCGGTGGTTTTTTTGTTTGCAAGCAGCAGATTACG
CGCAGAAAAAAAGGATCTCAAGAAGATCCTTTGATCTTTTCTACGGGGTCTGACGCTCAGTGGAACGAAA
ACTCACGTTAAGGGATTTTGGTCATGAGATTATCAAAAAGGATCTTCACCTAGATCCTTTTAAATTAAAA
ATGAAGTTTTAAATCAATCTAAAGTATATATGAGTAAACTTGGTCTGACAGTTACCAATGCTTAATCAGT
GAGGCACCTATCTCAGCGATCTGTCTATTTCGTTCATCCATAGTTGCCTGACTCCCCGTCGTGTAGATAA
CTACGATACGGGAGGGCTTACCATCTGGCCCCAGTGCTGCAATGATACCGCGAGACCCACGCTCACCGGC
TCCAGATTTATCAGCAATAAACCAGCCAGCCGGAAGGGCCGAGCGCAGAAGTGGTCCTGCAACTTTATCC
GCCTCCATCCAGTCTATTAATTGTTGCCGGGAAGCTAGAGTAAGTAGTTCGCCAGTTAATAGTTTGCGCA
ACGTTGTTGCCATTGCTACAGGCATCGTGGTGTCACGCTCGTCGTTTGGTATGGCTTCATTCAGCTCCGG
TTCCCAACGATCAAGGCGAGTTACATGATCCCCCATGTTGTGCAAAAAAGCGGTTAGCTCCTTCGGTCCT
CCGATCGTTGTCAGAAGTAAGTTGGCCGCAGTGTTATCACTCATGGTTATGGCAGCACTGCATAATTCTC
TTACTGTCATGCCATCCGTAAGATGCTTTTCTGTGACTGGTGAGTACTCAACCAAGTCATTCTGAGAATA
GTGTATGCGGCGACCGAGTTGCTCTTGCCCGGCGTCAATACGGGATAATACCGCGCCACATAGCAGAACT
TTAAAAGTGCTCATCATTGGAAAACGTTCTTCGGGGCGAAAACTCTCAAGGATCTTACCGCTGTTGAGAT
CCAGTTCGATGTAACCCACTCGTGCACCCAACTGATCTTCAGCATCTTTTACTTTCACCAGCGTTTCTGG
GTGAGCAAAAACAGGAAGGCAAAATGCCGCAAAAAAGGGAATAAGGGCGACACGGAAATGTTGAATACTC
ATACTCTTCCTTTTTCAATATTATTGAAGCATTTATCAGGGTTATTGTCTCATGAGCGGATACATATTTG
AATGTATTTAGAAAAATAAACAAATAGGGGTTCCGCGCACATTTCCCCGAAAAGTGCCACCTGACGTCAA
Features (pLannotate 1.2.2; 24 found; start..end, strand, type, name):
      1..227     +  promoter       RSV promoter: Rous sarcoma virus enhancer/promoter
    228..408     +  LTR            5' LTR (truncated): truncated 5' long terminal repeat (LTR) from HIV-1
    455..580     +  misc_feature   HIV-1 Ψ: packaging signal of human immunodeficiency virus type 1
    564..902     +  CDS            HIV-1 gag (fragment): gag protein from human immunodeficiency virus 1; gag
   1072..1305    +  misc_feature   RRE: The Rev response element (RRE) of HIV-1 allows for Rev-dependent mRNA export from the nucleus to the cytoplasm.
   1682..1782    +  CDS            Rev (fragment): human immunodeficiency virus 1 (HIV-1) Rev protein; rev; enhances nuclear export of unspliced and incompletely spliced viral mRNAs
   1801..1918    +  misc_feature   cPPT/CTS: central polypurine tract and central termination sequence of HIV-1
   2615..3016    +  promoter       SFFV promoter: spleen focus-forming virus long terminal repeat (LTR) promoter
   3687..3962    +  CDS            DKK1 (fragment): DKK1_HUMAN - Experimental evidence at protein level: Swiss-Prot protein existence level 1. Antagonizes canonical Wnt signaling by inhibiting LRP5/6 interaction with Wnt and by forming a ternary complex with the transmembrane protein KREMEN that promotes internalization of LRP5/6 (PubMed:22000856). DKKs play an important role in vertebrate development, where they locally inhibit Wnt regulated processes such as antero-posterior axial patterning, limb development, somitogenesis and eye formation. In the adult, Dkks are implicated in bone formation and bone disease, cancer and Alzheimer disease (P
   4120..4582    +  misc_feature   IRES: internal ribosome entry site (IRES) of the encephalomyocarditis virus (EMCV)
   4611..5327    +  CDS            EGFP: EGFP is a basic (constitutively fluorescent) green fluorescent protein published in 1996, derived from Aequorea victoria. It is reported to be a rapidly-maturing weak dimer with moderate acid sensitivity.
   5346..5405    +  CDS            S (fragment): HBSAG_WHV6 - Experimental evidence at transcript level: Swiss-Prot protein existence level 2. The middle envelope protein plays an important role in the budding of the virion. It is involved in the induction of budding in a nucleocapsid independent way. In this process the majority of envelope proteins bud to form subviral lipoprotein particles of 22 nm of diameter that do not contain a nucleocapsid (By similarity). From Woodchuck hepatitis B virus (isolate w64/pWS23) (WHV).
   5537..5925    +  misc_feature   WPRE: woodchuck hepatitis virus posttranscriptional regulatory element
   5942..5961    +  misc_feature   cPPT/CTS (fragment): central polypurine tract and central termination sequence of HIV-1
   5963..5997    +  LTR            3' LTR (ΔU3) (fragment): self-inactivating 3' long terminal repeat (LTR) from HIV-1
   6001..6034    +  protein_bind   loxP: Cre-mediated recombination occurs in the 8-bp core sequence (GCATACAT). Cre recombinase
   6037..6080    -  polyA_signal   SV40 poly(A) signal (fragment): SV40 polyadenylation signal
   6084..6128    -  polyA_signal   SV40 poly(A) signal (fragment): SV40 polyadenylation signal
   6144..6204    +  ncRNA          mir-TAR: Accession: RF00250 - Trans-activation response element (TAR)
   6245..6469    +  polyA_signal   bGH poly(A) signal: bovine growth hormone polyadenylation signal
   6474..6530    -  CDS            lacI (fragment): lac repressor; lacI; The lac repressor binds to the lac operator to inhibit transcription in E. coli. This inhibition can be relieved by adding lactose or isopropyl-β-D-thiogalactopyranoside (IPTG).
   6713..7301    -  rep_origin     ori: high-copy-number ColE1/pMB1/pBR322/pUC origin of replication
   7472..8332    -  CDS            AmpR: β-lactamase; bla; confers resistance to ampicillin, carbenicillin, and related antibiotics
   8333..8437    -  promoter       AmpR promoter: bla
