[The description below was written by a language model from this plasmid's Addgene catalogue record and pLannotate feature annotations shown in this document.]
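Description:
RKS-Fzd7/8 subtype NGS Wnt is an 8,470 nt lentiviral transfer plasmid, built on the RKS vector backbone, for expressing a synthetic "next-generation surrogate" Wnt with Frizzled 7/8 subtype specificity in mammalian cells. In bacteria it is maintained through a high-copy ColE1/pUC-type origin and selected with ampicillin via the β-lactamase gene and its native promoter. The viral framework follows a third-generation, self-inactivating layout. An RSV enhancer/promoter replaces the U3 region upstream of a truncated HIV-1 5' LTR to drive Tat-independent production of genomic RNA. It is followed by the Ψ packaging signal with a gag fragment, the Rev response element for Rev-dependent nuclear export, and the cPPT/CTS. At the 3' end the annotation detects only fragments of a ΔU3 LTR, with a loxP site embedded in that region, a TAR element and a downstream bGH polyadenylation signal.

The internal expression cassette is driven by the SFFV LTR promoter. The insert lies between this promoter and an EMCV IRES. Within it the annotation recognises only a fragment of human DKK1, a protein that binds LRP5/6. This would fit a surrogate agonist design that links a Frizzled-binding module to an LRP5/6-binding module, although the Frizzled-binding portion is not annotated and its nature is not stated in the record. The record lists a His tag on the insert, but its position is not given. The IRES allows EGFP to be translated from the same transcript, marking transfected or transduced cells, and a WPRE enhances transcript expression. According to the record, the plasmid is used to produce the Fzd7/8-selective surrogate Wnt in mammalian cells. The associated publication concerns organoid growth and the dissection of Frizzled subtype functions.
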