Addgene plasmid #159628: RKS-Fzd7/8 subtype NGS Wnt
Purpose: Express Fzd7/8 subtype NGS Wnt in mammalian cells
Depositing lab: Chris Garcia. Depositing organization: Stanford University. Publication: Next-Generation Surrogate Wnts Support Organoid Growth and Deconvolute Frizzled Pleiotropy In Vivo. Miao Y, Ha A, de Lau W, Yuki K, Santos AJM, You C, Geurts MH, Puschhof J, Pleguezuelos-Manzano C, Peng WC, Senlice R, Piani C, Buikema JW, Gbenedio OM, Vallon M, Yuan J, de Haan S, Hemrika W, Rosch K, Dang LT, Baker D, Ott M, Depeille P, Wu SM, Drost J, Nusse R, Roose JP, Piehler J, Boj SF, Janda CY, Clevers H, Kuo CJ, Garcia KC. Cell Stem Cell. 2020 Aug 14. pii: S1934-5909(20)30358-1. doi: 10.1016/j.stem.2020.07.020. PubMed 32818433.
Backbone
  Vector backbone: RKS vector
  Vector type: Mammalian Expression, Lentiviral
Growth in bacteria
  Bacterial resistance: Ampicillin, 100 μg/mL
  Growth temperature: 37°C
  Growth strain: NEB Stable
  Copy number: High Copy
Gene/Insert
  Gene/Insert name: Fzd7/8 subtype NGS Wnt
  Species: Synthetic
  Tag / fusion protein: His tag
  Cloning method: Gibson Cloning
  Sequencing primers: 5′ CGCGCGCTTCTGCTTCCCGAGC; 3′ GCGGCTTCGGCCAGTAACG
Terms and licenses: Academic/Nonprofit Terms; Industry Terms: Not Available to Industry
How to cite: RKS-Fzd7/8 subtype NGS Wnt was a gift from Chris Garcia (Addgene plasmid # 159628 ; http://n2t.net/addgene:159628 ; RRID:Addgene_159628)
