>Addgene plasmid #159628 | RKS-Fzd7/8 subtype NGS Wnt | depositor partial sequence | sequence record 308636 | RKS-Fzd7/8 subtype NGS Wnt sequence 966 bps
ATGAAGACCATCATCGCCCTGAGCTACATCTTCTGCCTGGTGTTCGCCGGATCCTCTGAACTGGGTACGC
GTCTGATCAGGGCAGCATTAGACGGTAACAAAGACCGTGTTAAAGACCTCATTGAAAATGGTGCTGACGT
TAACGCGTCCCTTATGTCTGGGGCGACTCCGTTACACGCCGCCGCCATGAACGGCCACAAAGAGGTTGTG
AAGTTACTGATCTCCAAGGGCGCAGATGTGAATGCTCAGTCCGTTGCGGGTTCTACACCTCTGGATGCGG
CGGCGTTTAGTGGACATAAAGAAGTGGTAAAACTGCTGATAAGTAAAGGAGCAGACGTCAATGCTGTTAA
TGCGGCTGGATTGACCCCCCTACATGCTGCTGCTGATAATGGGCACAAGGAAGTAGTGAAGTTGCTTATT
TCTAAGGGGGCCGACGTAAATGCGAAAGCTGACCATGGCATGACTCCACTCCATTTCGCAGCACAGCGCG
GTCATAAGGAAGTCGTTAAACTATTAATCAGCAAAGGTGCGGATTTGAACACCTCTGCCAAAGACGGTGC
AACCCCGCTTGACATGGCGCGTGAATCTGGCAATGAGGAGGTTGTCAAGCTCTTGGAAAAGCAACTCGAG
GGAAGCGGTTCCGGAGGTTCTGGCTCCGGAAAAATGTATCACACTAAGGGACAGGAAGGCAGCGTGTGCC
TGAGGTCCTCTGACTGTGCATCTGGCCTGTGCTGCGCCAGACACTTTTGGTCCAAAATCTGCAAGCCGGT
TCTGAAAGAGGGCCAGGTGTGCACAAAGCATCGACGAAAGGGCAGCCATGGACTCGAGATCTTTCAGAGG
TGCTACTGCGGGGAGGGTCTGTCTTGCAGAATCCAGAAAGATCATCATCAGGCCTCCAACTCCTCCCGCC
TGCACACCTGCCAGCGACATGCGGCCGCGCATCATCACCACCATCACCACCATTAA
